>Addgene plasmid #157550 | pD649-HAsp-BOC-COMP5AP-AviTag-9xHis | depositor full sequence | sequence record 304209 | Full Sequence
TTTCAATATTATTGAAGCATTTATCAGGGTTATTGTCTCATGAGCGGATACATATTTGAATGTATTTAGA
AAAATAAACAAATAGGGGTCAGTGTTACAACCAATTAACCAATTCTGAACATTATCGCGAGCCCATTTAT
ACCTGAATATGGCTCATAACACCCCTTGCTCATGACCAAAATCCCTTAACGTGAGTTACGCGCGCGTCGT
TCCACTGAGCGTCAGACCCCGTAGAAAAGATCAAAGGATCTTCTTGAGATCCTTTTTTTCTGCGCGTAAT
CTGCTGCTTGCAAACAAAAAAACCACCGCTACCAGCGGTGGTTTGTTTGCCGGATCAAGAGCTACCAACT
CTTTTTCCGAAGGTAACTGGCTTCAGCAGAGCGCAGATACCAAATACTGTTCTTCTAGTGTAGCCGTAGT
TAGCCCACCACTTCAAGAACTCTGTAGCACCGCCTACATACCTCGCTCTGCTAATCCTGTTACCAGTGGC
TGCTGCCAGTGGCGATAAGTCGTGTCTTACCGGGTTGGACTCAAGACGATAGTTACCGGATAAGGCGCAG
CGGTCGGGCTGAACGGGGGGTTCGTGCACACAGCCCAGCTTGGAGCGAACGACCTACACCGAACTGAGAT
ACCTACAGCGTGAGCTATGAGAAAGCGCCACGCTTCCCGAAGGGAGAAAGGCGGACAGGTATCCGGTAAG
CGGCAGGGTCGGAACAGGAGAGCGCACGAGGGAGCTTCCAGGGGGAAACGCCTGGTATCTTTATAGTCCT
GTCGGGTTTCGCCACCTCTGACTTGAGCGTCGATTTTTGTGATGCTCGTCAGGGGGGCGGAGCCTATGGA
AAAACGCCAGCAACGCGGCCTTTTTACGGTTCCTGGCCTTTTGCTGGCCTTTTGCTCACATGTTCTTTCC
TGCGTTATCCCCTGATTCTGTGGATAACCGTATTACCGCCTTTGAGTGAGCTGATACCGCTCGCCGCAGC
CGAACGACCGAGCGCAGCGAGTCAGTGAGCGAGGAAGCGGAAGGCGAGAGTAGGGAACTGCCAGGCATCA
AACTAAGCAGAAGGCCCCTGACGGATGGCCTTTTTGCGTTTCTACAAACTCTTTCTGTGTTGTAAAACGA
CGGCCAGTCTTAAGCTCGGGCCCCCTGGGCGGTTCTGATAACGAGTAATCGTTAATCCGCAAATAACGTA
AAAACCCGCTTCGGCGGGTTTTTTTATGGGGGGAGTTTAGGGAAAGAGCATTTGTCAGAATATTTAAGGG
CGCCTGTCACTTTGCTTGATATATGAGAATTATTTAACCTTATAAATGAGAAAAAAGCAACGCACTTTAA
ATAAGATACGTTGCTTTTTCGATTGATGAACACCTATAATTAAACTATTCATCTATTATTTATGATTTTT
TGTATATACAATATTTCTAGTTTGTTAAAGAGAATTAAGAAAATAAATCTCGAAAATAATAAAGGGAAAA
TCAGTTTTTGATATCAAAATTATACATGTCAACGATAATACAAAATATAATACAAACTATAAGATGTTAT
CAGTATTTATTATCATTTAGAATAAATTTTGTGTCGCCCTTAATTGTGAGCGGATAACAATTACGAGCTT
CATGCACAGTGGCGTTGACTCAATATTGGCCATTAGCCATATTATTCATTGGTTATATAGCATAAATCAA
TATTGGCTATTGGCCATTGCATACGTTGTATCTATATCATAATATGTACATTTATATTGGCTCATGTCCA
ATATGACCGCCATGTTGGCATTGATTATTGACTAGTTATTAATAGTAATCAATTACGGGGTCATTAGTTC
ATAGCCCATATATGGAGTTCCGCGTTACATAACTTACGGTAAATGGCCCGCCTGGCTGACCGCCCAACGA
CCCCCGCCCATTGACGTCAATAATGACGTATGTTCCCATAGTAACGCCAATAGGGACTTTCCATTGACGT
CAATGGGTGGAGTATTTACGGTAAACTGCCCACTTGGCAGTACATCAAGTGTATCATATGCCAAGTACGC
CCCCTATTGACGTCAATGACGGTAAATGGCCCGCCTGGCATTATGCCCAGTACATGACCTTATGGGACTT
TCCTACTTGGCAGTACATCTACGTATTAGTCATCGCTATTACCATGGTGATGCGGTTTTGGCAGTACATC
AATGGGCGTGGATAGCGGTTTGACTCACGGGGATTTCCAAGTCTCCACCCCATTGACGTCAATGGGAGTT
TGTTTTGGCACCAAAATCAACGGGACTTTCCAAAATGTCGTAACAACTCCGCCCCATTGACGCAAATGGG
CGGTAGGCGTGTACGGTGGGAGGTCTATATAAGCAGAGCTCGTTTAGTGAACCGTCAGATCGCCTGGAGA
CGCCATCCACGCTGTTTTGACCTCCATAGAAGACACCGGGACCGATCCAGCCTCCGCGGCCGGGAACGGT
GCATTGGAACGCGGATTCCCCGTGCCAAGAGTGACGTAAGTACCGCCTATAGAGTCTATAGGCCCACCCC
CTTGGCTTCGTTAGAACGCGGCTACAATTAATACATAACCTTATGTATCATACACATACGATTTAGGTGA
CACTATAGAATAACATCCACTTTGCCTTTCTCTCCACAGGTGTCCACTCCCAGGTCCAACTGCACCTCGG
TTCTATCGAAAACGCGCCTGCTAGCGCCACCATGAAGACCATCATTGCCCTGAGCTACATCTTCTGCCTG
GTGTTCGCTGCGGCCGCCGATCTGAATGAGGTGCCACAAGTTACAGTGCAGCCTGCCAGCACAGTGCAGA
AACCTGGCGGAACAGTGATCCTGGGCTGTGTGGTGGAACCTCCTAGAATGAATGTGACCTGGCGGCTGAA
CGGCAAAGAGCTGAACGGATCTGACGATGCCCTGGGCGTGCTGATCACACACGGCACACTGGTTATCACA
GCCCTGAACAACCACACCGTGGGCAGATACCAGTGCGTGGCAAGAATGCCTGCTGGCGCTGTTGCTTCTG
TGCCTGCTACAGTGACACTGGCCAACCTGCAGGACTTCAAGCTGGACGTGCAGCACGTGATCGAGGTGGA
CGAGGGAAATACCGCCGTGATCGCCTGTCATCTGCCCGAGTCTCACCCTAAGGCTCAAGTGCGGTACAGC
GTGAAGCAAGAGTGGCTGGAAGCCAGCAGAGGCAACTACCTGATCATGCCCAGCGGAAACCTGCAGATCG
TGAACGCCTCTCAAGAGGACGAGGGCATGTACAAGTGCGCCGCCTACAATCCCGTGACACAAGAAGTGAA
AACCAGCGGCAGCAGCGACAGACTGAGAGTGCGGAGATCTACAGCCGAGGCCGCCAGAATTATCTACCCT
CCTGAGGCTCAGACCATCATCGTGACAAAGGGCCAGAGCCTGATCCTGGAATGCGTGGCCTCTGGAATCC
CTCCACCTAGAGTGACATGGGCCAAAGATGGCAGCTCCGTGACCGGCTACAACAAGACCAGATTCCTGCT
GAGCAACCTGCTGATCGACACCACCAGCGAGGAAGATAGCGGCACCTACAGATGCATGGCCGACAATGGT
GTTGGACAGCCTGGCGCCGCTGTGATCCTGTACAATGTGCAGGTTTTCGAGCCTCCTGAAGTGACCATGG
AACTGAGCCAGCTGGTTATCCCTTGGGGCCAGTCTGCCAAGCTGACATGTGAAGTGCGGGGCAATCCTCC
ACCTTCCGTGCTGTGGCTGAGAAACGCCGTGCCTCTGATCAGCTCCCAGAGACTGAGACTGTCTCGGAGA
GCACTGAGGGTGCTGTCTATGGGACCTGAGGATGAAGGCGTGTACCAGTGTATGGCCGAGAATGAAGTGG
GCTCTGCCCATGCTGTGGTGCAGCTGAGAACAAGCAGACCCAGCATCACCCCTAGACTGTGGCAGGATGC
TGAACTGGCTACAGGCACACCTCCTGTGTCTCCCAGCAAGCTGGGAAACCCTGAGCAGATGCTGAGAGGA
CAGCCAGCTCTGCCTAGACCTCCTACATCTGTGGGACCTGCCTCTCCTCAGTGTCCTGGCGAAAAAGGAC
AAGGCGCTCCTGCCGAGGCTCCCATCATTCTGTCTAGCCCTAGAACCAGCAAGACCGACAGCTACGAACT
CGTGTGGCGGCCTAGACACGAAGGATCTGGCAGAGCACCCATCCTGTACTACGTGGTCAAGCACCGGAAA
GTGACCAACAGCTCCGACGATTGGACCATCAGCGGCATCCCTGCCAATCAGCACAGGCTGACACTGACAA
GACTGGACCCTGGCAGCCTGTACGAAGTGGAAATGGCCGCCTATAATTGTGCCGGCGAGGGCCAGACCGC
CATGGTTACTTTTAGAACCGGCAGACGGCCCAAGCCTGAGATCATGGCCTCTAAAGAGCAGCAGATCCAG
AGGGACGATCCTGGCGCCTCTCCACAATCTAGCTCTCAGCCAGATCACGGCAGGCTGTCTCCACCAGAAG
CTCCCGATAGACCTACCATCAGCACCGCCAGCGAGACAAGCGTGTACGTGACCTGGATTCCCAGAGGAAA
CGGCGGCTTCCCCATCCAGTCCTTCCGGGTCGAGTACAAGAAGCTGAAGAAAGTCGGCGACTGGATTCTG
GCCACCAGCGCCATTCCTCCAAGCAGACTGTCTGTGGAAATCACCGGCCTGGAAAAGGGCACCAGCTACA
AGTTTAGAGTGCGGGCCCTGAATATGCTGGGCGAGTCTGAACCTAGCGCTCCCAGCAGACCTTACGTGGT
GTCTGGCTATAGCGGCAGAGTGTACGAAAGACCCGTGGCTGGCCCTTACATCACCTTCACCGATGCCGTG
AACGAGACAACCATCATGCTGAAGTGGATGTATATCCCCGCCAGCAACAACAACACCCCTATCCACGGCT
TCTACATCTACTACAGACCCACCGACAGCGACAACGACTCCGACTACAAGAAAGACATGGTGGAAGGCGA
CAAGTACTGGCACAGCATCAGCCATCTGCAGCCCGAAACCAGCTACGACATCAAGATGCAGTGCTTCAAC
GAAGGCGGCGAGAGCGAGTTCAGCAACGTGATGATTTGCGAGACAAAGGCCCGGAAGTCTAGCGGCCAAC
CAGGCAGACTTCCTCCTCCTACACTTGCTCCTCCACAGCCTCCTCTGCCTGAGACAATCGAAAGACCTGT
TGGCACAGGCGCCATGGTGGCTAGAAGCAGCGATCTGCCTTATGGCGCGCCGGAAGATCAAGTTGATCCA
AGATTGATTGATGGCAAGGGCGGATCTCTGGAGGTGCTGTTCCAGGGACCAGGCGGAAGCGGCAATCCCG
GCGGCGATCTGGCCCCCCAGATGCTGCGCGAGCTGCAGGAGACCAATGCCGCCCTGCAGGACGTGCGCGA
GCTGCTGCGCCACCGCGTGAAGGAGATCACCTTCCTGAAGAACACCGTGATGGAGTGCGACGCCTGCGGT
ATGCAGCCCTCTAGAGGCTCCGGCTCCATCATCCCAGTTGAGGAGGAGAACCCGGACTTCTGGAACCGCG
AGGCAGCCGAGGCCCTGGGTGCCGCCAAGAAGCTGCAGCCTGCACAGACAGCCGCCAAGAACCTCATCAT
CTTCCTGGGCGATGGGATGGGGGTGTCTACGGTGACAGCTGCCAGGATCCTAAAAGGGCAGAAGAAGGAC
AAACTGGGGCCTGAGATACCCCTGGCCATGGACCGCTTCCCATATGTGGCTCTGTCCAAGACATACAATG
TAGACAAACATGTGCCAGACAGTGGAGCCACAGCCACGGCCTACCTGTGCGGGGTCAAGGGCAACTTCCA
GACCATTGGCTTGAGTGCAGCCGCCCGCTTTAACCAGTGCAACACGACACGCGGCAACGAGGTCATCTCC
GTGATGAATCGGGCCAAGAAAGCAGGGAAGTCAGTGGGAGTGGTAACCACCACACGAGTGCAGCACGCCT
CGCCAGCCGGCACCTACGCCCACACGGTGAACCGCAACTGGTACTCGGACGCCGACGTGCCTGCCTCGGC
CCGCCAGGAGGGGTGCCAGGACATCGCTACGCAGCTCATCTCCAACATGGACATTGACGTGATCCTAGGT
GGAGGCCGAAAGTACATGTTTCGCATGGGAACCCCAGACCCTGAGTACCCAGATGACTACAGCCAAGGTG
GGACCAGGCTGGACGGGAAGAATCTGGTGCAGGAATGGCTGGCGAAGCGCCAGGGTGCCCGGTATGTGTG
GAACCGCACTGAGCTCATGCAGGCTTCCCTGGACCCGTCTGTGACCCATCTCATGGGTCTCTTTGAGCCT
GGAGACATGAAATACGAGATCCACCGAGACTCCACACTGGACCCCTCCCTGATGGAGATGACAGAGGCTG
CCCTGCGCCTGCTGAGCAGGAACCCCCGCGGCTTCTTCCTCTTCGTGGAGGGTGGTCGCATCGACCATGG
TCATCATGAAAGCAGGGCTTACCGGGCACTGACTGAGACGATCATGTTCGACGACGCCATTGAGAGGGCG
GGCCAGCTCACCAGCGAGGAGGACACGCTGAGCCTCGTCACTGCCGACCACTCCCACGTCTTCTCCTTCG
GAGGCTACCCCCTGCGAGGGAGCTCCATCTTCGGGCTGGCCCCTGGCAAGGCCCGGGACAGGAAGGCCTA
CACGGTCCTCCTATACGGAAACGGTCCAGGCTATGTGCTCAAGGACGGCGCCCGGCCGGATGTTACCGAG
AGCGAGAGCGGGAGCCCCGAGTATCGGCAGCAGTCAGCAGTGCCCCTGGACGAAGAGACCCACGCAGGCG
AGGACGTGGCGGTGTTCGCGCGCGGCCCGCAGGCGCACCTGGTTCACGGCGTGCAGGAGCAGACCTTCAT
AGCGCACGTCATGGCCTTCGCCGCCTGCCTGGAGCCCTACACCGCCTGCGACCTGGCGCCCCCCGCCGGC
ACCACCGACGCCGCGCACCCGGGTGGCGGAGGACTGAACGACATCTTCGAGGCTCAGAAAATCGAATGGC
ACGAACATCACCATCACCATCACCATCACCATTAAGGCCGGCCTGTAGTCACTGGCACAACGCGTTACCC
GGTAAGCCAATCGGGTATACACGGTCGTCATACTGCAGACAGGGTTCTTCTACTTTGCAAGATAGTCTTG
AGTAGTAAAATAAATAGATAGAGAAAATCAGCCTCGACTGTGCCTTCTAGTTGCCAGCCATCTGTTGTTT
GCCCCTCCCCCGTGCCTTCCTTGACCCTGGAAGGTGCCACTCCCACTGTCCTTTCCTAATAAAATGAGGA
AATTGCATCACAACACTCAACCCTATCTCGGTCTATTCTTTTGATTTATAAGGGATTTTGCCGATTTCGG
CCTATTGGTTAAAAAATGAGCTGATTTAACAAAAATTTAACGCGAATTAATTCTGTGGAATGTGTGTCAG
TTAGGGTGTGGAAAGTCCCCAGGCTCCCCAGCAGGCAGAAGTATGCAAAGCATGCATCTCAATTAGTCAG
CAACCAGGTGTGGAAAGTCCCCAGGCTCCCCAGCAGGCAGAAGTATGCAAAGCATGCATCTCAATTAGTC
AGCAACCATAGTCCCGCCCCTAACTCCGCCCATCCCGCCCCTAACTCCGCCCAGTTCCGCCCATTCTCCG
CCCCATGGCTGACTAATTTTTTTTATTTATGCAGAGGCCGAGGCCGCCTCTGCCTCTGAGCTATTCCAGA
AGTAGTGAGGAGGCTTTTTTGGAGGCCTAGGCTTTTGCAAAAAGCTCCCGGGAGCTTGTATATCCATTTT
CGGATCTGATCAGCACGTGTTGACAATTAATCATCGGCATAGTATATCGGCATAGTATAATACGACAAGG
TGAGGAACTAAACCATGACCGAGTACAAGCCCACGGTGCGCCTCGCCACCCGCGACGACGTCCCCAGGGC
CGTACGCACCCTCGCCGCCGCGTTCGCCGACTACCCCGCCACGCGCCACACCGTCGATCCGGACCGCCAC
ATCGAGCGGGTCACCGAGCTGCAAGAACTCTTCCTCACGCGCGTCGGGCTCGACATCGGCAAGGTGTGGG
TCGCGGACGACGGCGCCGCGGTGGCGGTCTGGACCACGCCGGAGAGCGTCGAAGCGGGGGCGGTGTTCGC
CGAGATCGGCCCGCGCATGGCCGAGTTGAGCGGTTCCCGGCTGGCCGCGCAGCAACAGATGGAAGGCCTC
CTGGCGCCGCACCGGCCCAAGGAGCCCGCGTGGTTCCTGGCCACCGTCGGCGTCTCGCCCGACCACCAGG
GCAAGGGTCTGGGCAGCGCCGTCGTGCTCCCCGGAGTGGAGGCGGCCGAGCGCGCCGGGGTGCCCGCCTT
CCTGGAGACATCCGCGCCCCGCAACCTCCCCTTCTACGAGCGGCTCGGCTTCACCGTCACCGCCGACGTC
GAGGTGCCCGAAGGACCGCGCACCTGGTGCATGACCCGCAAGCCCGGTGCCTGACACGTGCTACGAGATT
TCGATTCCACCGCCGCCTTCTATGAAAGGTTGGGCTTCGGAATCGTTTTCCGGGACGCCGGCTGGATGAT
CCTCCAGCGCGGGGATCTCATGCTGGAGTTCTTCGCCCACCCCAACTTGTTTATTGCAGCTTATAATGGT
TACAAATAAAGCAATAGCATCACAAATTTCACAAATAAAGCATTTTTTTCACTGCATTCTAGTTGTGGTT
TGTCCAAACTCATCAATGTATCTTATCATGTCTGTATACCGTCGACCTCTAGCTAGAGCTTGGCGTAATC
ATGGTCATTACCAATGCTTAATCAGTGAGGCACCTATCTCAGCGATCTGTCTATTTCGTTCATCCATAGT
TGCCTGACTCCCCGTCGTGTAGATAACTACGATACGGGAGGGCTTACCATCTGGCCCCAGCGCTGCGATG
ATACCGCGAGAACCACGCTCACCGGCTCCGGATTTATCAGCAATAAACCAGCCAGCCGGAAGGGCCGAGC
GCAGAAGTGGTCCTGCAACTTTATCCGCCTCCATCCAGTCTATTAATTGTTGCCGGGAAGCTAGAGTAAG
TAGTTCGCCAGTTAATAGTTTGCGCAACGTTGTTGCCATCGCTACAGGCATCGTGGTGTCACGCTCGTCG
TTTGGTATGGCTTCATTCAGCTCCGGTTCCCAACGATCAAGGCGAGTTACATGATCCCCCATGTTGTGCA
AAAAAGCGGTTAGCTCCTTCGGTCCTCCGATCGTTGTCAGAAGTAAGTTGGCCGCAGTGTTATCACTCAT
GGTTATGGCAGCACTGCATAATTCTCTTACTGTCATGCCATCCGTAAGATGCTTTTCTGTGACTGGTGAG
TACTCAACCAAGTCATTCTGAGAATAGTGTATGCGGCGACCGAGTTGCTCTTGCCCGGCGTCAATACGGG
ATAATACCGCGCCACATAGCAGAACTTTAAAAGTGCTCATCATTGGAAAACGTTCTTCGGGGCGAAAACT
CTCAAGGATCTTACCGCTGTTGAGATCCAGTTCGATGTAACCCACTCGTGCACCCAACTGATCTTCAGCA
TCTTTTACTTTCACCAGCGTTTCTGGGTGAGCAAAAACAGGAAGGCAAAATGCCGCAAAAAAGGGAATAA
GGGCGACACGGAAATGTTGAATACTCATATTCTTCCTT
Features (pLannotate 1.2.2; 24 found; start..end, strand, type, name):
    119..143     -  CDS            KanR (fragment): aminoglycoside phosphotransferase; aph(3')-Ia; confers resistance to kanamycin
    254..842     +  rep_origin     ori: high-copy-number ColE1/pMB1/pBR322/pUC origin of replication
   1067..1084    +  terminator     rrnB T2 terminator (fragment): transcription terminator T2 from the E. coli rrnB gene
   1109..1128    -  CDS            lacZα (fragment): LacZα fragment of β-galactosidase; lacZ fragment
   1584..1600    +  protein_bind   lac operator: The lac repressor binds to the lac operator to inhibit transcription in E. coli. This inhibition can be relieved by adding lactose or isopropyl-β-D-thiogalactopyranoside (IPTG). lac repressor encoded by lacI
   1843..2146    +  enhancer       CMV enhancer: human cytomegalovirus immediate early enhancer
   2147..2350    +  promoter       CMV promoter: human cytomegalovirus (CMV) immediate early promoter
   2486..2529    +  intron         CMV intron (fragment): modified intron A from human cytomegalovirus
   2581..2599    +  promoter       SP6 promoter: promoter for bacteriophage SP6 RNA polymerase
   2603..2640    +  CDS            IgH signal sequence (fragment): signal sequence from the mouse immunoglobulin heavy chain variable region
   2725..5223    +  CDS            BOC (fragment): BOC_HUMAN - Experimental evidence at protein level: Swiss-Prot protein existence level 1. Component of a cell-surface receptor complex that mediates cell-cell interactions between muscle precursor cells. Promotes differentiation of myogenic cells. From Homo sapiens (Human).
   5320..5499    +  CDS            Comp (fragment): COMP_RAT - Experimental evidence at protein level: Swiss-Prot protein existence level 1. May play a role in the structural integrity of cartilage via its interaction with other extracellular matrix proteins such as the collagens and fibronectin. Can mediate the interaction of chondrocytes with the cartilage extracellular matrix through interaction with cell surface integrin receptors. Could play a role in the pathogenesis of osteoarthritis. Potent suppressor of apoptosis in both primary chondrocytes and transformed cells. Suppresses apoptosis by blocking the activation of caspase-3 and by indu
   5487..6939    +  CDS            SEAP (fragment): secreted alkaline phosphatase from human placenta The natural enzyme has a C-terminal transmembrane sequence that is replaced by a GPI anchor.
   6964..7005    +  CDS            AviTag™ (fragment): peptide tag that allows for enzymatic biotinylation
   7009..7032    +  CDS            8xHis: 8xHis affinity tag
   7178..7289    +  polyA_signal   bGH poly(A) signal: bovine growth hormone polyadenylation signal
   7290..7398    +  rep_origin     f1 ori (fragment): f1 bacteriophage origin of replication; arrow indicates direction of (+) strand synthesis
   7412..7741    +  promoter       SV40 promoter: SV40 enhancer and early promoter
   7789..7836    +  promoter       EM7 promoter: synthetic bacterial promoter&nbsp
   7855..8454    +  CDS            PuroR (fragment): puromycin N-acetyltransferase; pac from Streptomyces; confers resistance to puromycin
   8464..8589    +  CDS            ble (fragment): BLE_KLEPN - Experimental evidence at protein level: Swiss-Prot protein existence level 1. Binding protein with a strong affinity to the bleomycin family of antibiotics. Binds to CL990; an antimitotic-antibiotic compound. From Klebsiella pneumoniae.
   8584..8705    +  polyA_signal   SV40 poly(A) signal: SV40 polyadenylation signal
   8758..9618    -  CDS            AmpR: β-lactamase; bla; confers resistance to ampicillin, carbenicillin, and related antibiotics
   9621..89      -  promoter       AmpR promoter (fragment) (across the origin): bla
