[The description below was written by a language model from this plasmid's Addgene catalogue record and pLannotate feature annotations shown in this document.]
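Description:
pD649-HAsp-BOC-COMP5AP-AviTag-9xHis is a mammalian expression plasmid built on the pD649 backbone for producing a secreted, multimerized form of the extracellular domain of human BOC, an immunoglobulin-superfamily cell-surface receptor. It is propagated in E. coli as a high-copy plasmid through a ColE1/pUC-type origin and selected with ampicillin via the β-lactamase gene. The annotated sequence (9,628 nt) also contains an SV40 early/EM7 promoter cassette driving a puromycin N-acetyltransferase gene with an SV40 polyadenylation signal, which could support selection in mammalian cells. Short fragments annotated as KanR, lacZα, ble and f1 ori appear to be non-functional remnants. The depositor notes that some plasmids in this collection may carry an IS4-like transposase upstream of the CMV promoter; no such element is annotated here.

Expression is driven by the CMV enhancer and promoter, followed by a fragment of CMV intron A and an SP6 promoter that allows in vitro transcription and serves as a sequencing primer site. The open reading frame begins with a signal peptide: "HAsp" in the name indicates the intended leader, although the annotation tool matched this region to an immunoglobulin heavy chain signal fragment. The BOC ectodomain follows, cloned between retained NotI and AscI sites. It is fused at its C terminus to the coiled-coil segment of rat cartilage oligomeric matrix protein, which drives pentamerization, then to human placental alkaline phosphatase, an AviTag for enzymatic biotinylation and a polyhistidine tag for purification (9xHis by name, with eight residues annotated), ending at a bGH polyadenylation signal. The pentameric AP fusion raises avidity and provides an enzymatic readout. This suits it to use as a soluble "prey" for detecting weak extracellular protein-protein interactions, as in the human IgSF interactome screen from which it derives.
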