Addgene plasmid #157550: pD649-HAsp-BOC-COMP5AP-AviTag-9xHis
Purpose: Mammalian expression of cell-surface protein extracellular domain fused to COMP5AP-AviTag-9xHis. Protein is secreted from cells.
Depositing lab: Chris Garcia. Depositing organization: Stanford University. Publication: A Human IgSF Cell-Surface Interactome Reveals a Complex Network of Protein-Protein Interactions. Wojtowicz WM, Vielmetter J, Fernandes RA, Siepe DH, Eastman CL, Chisholm GB, Cox S, Klock H, Anderson PW, Rue SM, Miller JJ, Glaser SM, Bragstad ML, Vance J, Lam AW, Lesley SA, Zinn K, Garcia KC. Cell. 2020 Aug 20;182(4):1027-1043.e17. doi: 10.1016/j.cell.2020.07.025. PubMed 32822567.
Backbone
  Vector backbone: pD649
  Backbone size w/o insert (bp): 7153
  Vector type: Mammalian Expression
Growth in bacteria
  Bacterial resistance: Ampicillin, 100 μg/mL
  Growth temperature: 37°C
  Growth strain: DH5alpha
  Copy number: High Copy
Gene/Insert
  Gene/Insert name: BOC
  Species: H. sapiens (human)
  Insert size (bp): 2475
  Entrez Gene: BOC
  Promoter: CMV/SP6
  Tag / fusion protein: COMP5AP-AviTag-9xHis (C terminal on backbone)
  Cloning method: Restriction Enzyme; 5′ cloning site GCGGCCGC (not destroyed); 3′ cloning site GGCGCGCC (not destroyed)
  Sequencing primers: 5′ ATTTAGGTGACACTATAG; 3′ CGTCGCACTCCATCACGGTG
Resource information
  A portion of this plasmid was derived from a plasmid made by: synthesis by ThermoFisher
Terms and licenses: Academic/Nonprofit Terms; Industry Terms: Not Available to Industry
Depositor comments: Some plasmids in this collection may have an IS4-like element ISVsa5 family transposase upstream of the CMV promoter.
How to cite: pD649-HAsp-BOC-COMP5AP-AviTag-9xHis was a gift from Chris Garcia (Addgene plasmid # 157550 ; http://n2t.net/addgene:157550 ; RRID:Addgene_157550)
