>Addgene plasmid #157550 | pD649-HAsp-BOC-COMP5AP-AviTag-9xHis | depositor partial sequence | sequence record 304210 | insert (extracellular domain)
GATCTGAATGAGGTGCCACAAGTTACAGTGCAGCCTGCCAGCACAGTGCAGAAACCTGGCGGAACAGTGA
TCCTGGGCTGTGTGGTGGAACCTCCTAGAATGAATGTGACCTGGCGGCTGAACGGCAAAGAGCTGAACGG
ATCTGACGATGCCCTGGGCGTGCTGATCACACACGGCACACTGGTTATCACAGCCCTGAACAACCACACC
GTGGGCAGATACCAGTGCGTGGCAAGAATGCCTGCTGGCGCTGTTGCTTCTGTGCCTGCTACAGTGACAC
TGGCCAACCTGCAGGACTTCAAGCTGGACGTGCAGCACGTGATCGAGGTGGACGAGGGAAATACCGCCGT
GATCGCCTGTCATCTGCCCGAGTCTCACCCTAAGGCTCAAGTGCGGTACAGCGTGAAGCAAGAGTGGCTG
GAAGCCAGCAGAGGCAACTACCTGATCATGCCCAGCGGAAACCTGCAGATCGTGAACGCCTCTCAAGAGG
ACGAGGGCATGTACAAGTGCGCCGCCTACAATCCCGTGACACAAGAAGTGAAAACCAGCGGCAGCAGCGA
CAGACTGAGAGTGCGGAGATCTACAGCCGAGGCCGCCAGAATTATCTACCCTCCTGAGGCTCAGACCATC
ATCGTGACAAAGGGCCAGAGCCTGATCCTGGAATGCGTGGCCTCTGGAATCCCTCCACCTAGAGTGACAT
GGGCCAAAGATGGCAGCTCCGTGACCGGCTACAACAAGACCAGATTCCTGCTGAGCAACCTGCTGATCGA
CACCACCAGCGAGGAAGATAGCGGCACCTACAGATGCATGGCCGACAATGGTGTTGGACAGCCTGGCGCC
GCTGTGATCCTGTACAATGTGCAGGTTTTCGAGCCTCCTGAAGTGACCATGGAACTGAGCCAGCTGGTTA
TCCCTTGGGGCCAGTCTGCCAAGCTGACATGTGAAGTGCGGGGCAATCCTCCACCTTCCGTGCTGTGGCT
GAGAAACGCCGTGCCTCTGATCAGCTCCCAGAGACTGAGACTGTCTCGGAGAGCACTGAGGGTGCTGTCT
ATGGGACCTGAGGATGAAGGCGTGTACCAGTGTATGGCCGAGAATGAAGTGGGCTCTGCCCATGCTGTGG
TGCAGCTGAGAACAAGCAGACCCAGCATCACCCCTAGACTGTGGCAGGATGCTGAACTGGCTACAGGCAC
ACCTCCTGTGTCTCCCAGCAAGCTGGGAAACCCTGAGCAGATGCTGAGAGGACAGCCAGCTCTGCCTAGA
CCTCCTACATCTGTGGGACCTGCCTCTCCTCAGTGTCCTGGCGAAAAAGGACAAGGCGCTCCTGCCGAGG
CTCCCATCATTCTGTCTAGCCCTAGAACCAGCAAGACCGACAGCTACGAACTCGTGTGGCGGCCTAGACA
CGAAGGATCTGGCAGAGCACCCATCCTGTACTACGTGGTCAAGCACCGGAAAGTGACCAACAGCTCCGAC
GATTGGACCATCAGCGGCATCCCTGCCAATCAGCACAGGCTGACACTGACAAGACTGGACCCTGGCAGCC
TGTACGAAGTGGAAATGGCCGCCTATAATTGTGCCGGCGAGGGCCAGACCGCCATGGTTACTTTTAGAAC
CGGCAGACGGCCCAAGCCTGAGATCATGGCCTCTAAAGAGCAGCAGATCCAGAGGGACGATCCTGGCGCC
TCTCCACAATCTAGCTCTCAGCCAGATCACGGCAGGCTGTCTCCACCAGAAGCTCCCGATAGACCTACCA
TCAGCACCGCCAGCGAGACAAGCGTGTACGTGACCTGGATTCCCAGAGGAAACGGCGGCTTCCCCATCCA
GTCCTTCCGGGTCGAGTACAAGAAGCTGAAGAAAGTCGGCGACTGGATTCTGGCCACCAGCGCCATTCCT
CCAAGCAGACTGTCTGTGGAAATCACCGGCCTGGAAAAGGGCACCAGCTACAAGTTTAGAGTGCGGGCCC
TGAATATGCTGGGCGAGTCTGAACCTAGCGCTCCCAGCAGACCTTACGTGGTGTCTGGCTATAGCGGCAG
AGTGTACGAAAGACCCGTGGCTGGCCCTTACATCACCTTCACCGATGCCGTGAACGAGACAACCATCATG
CTGAAGTGGATGTATATCCCCGCCAGCAACAACAACACCCCTATCCACGGCTTCTACATCTACTACAGAC
CCACCGACAGCGACAACGACTCCGACTACAAGAAAGACATGGTGGAAGGCGACAAGTACTGGCACAGCAT
CAGCCATCTGCAGCCCGAAACCAGCTACGACATCAAGATGCAGTGCTTCAACGAAGGCGGCGAGAGCGAG
TTCAGCAACGTGATGATTTGCGAGACAAAGGCCCGGAAGTCTAGCGGCCAACCAGGCAGACTTCCTCCTC
CTACACTTGCTCCTCCACAGCCTCCTCTGCCTGAGACAATCGAAAGACCTGTTGGCACAGGCGCCATGGT
GGCTAGAAGCAGCGATCTGCCTTAT
